>Addgene plasmid #35667 | pRNA-U6-TuDmiR122 seedonly | depositor full sequence | sequence record 43867 | pRNA-U6-TuDmiR122 seedonly sequence 5194 bps
AATGGACTATCATATGCTTACCGTAACTTGAAAGTATTTCGATTTCTTGGGTTTATATATCTTGTGGAAA
GGACGCGGGATCCGACGGCGCTAGGATCATCTCATCTTATAATAATAATAGACACTCCACTACTGTATTC
TGGTCACAGAATACTCATCTTATAATAATAATAGACACTCCACTACTGATGATCCTAGCGCCGTCTTTTT
TAAGCTTAAGTTTAAACCGCTGATCAGCCTCGACTGTGCCTTCTAGTTGCCAGCCATCTGTTGTTTGCCC
CTCCCCCGTGCCTTCCTTGACCCTGGAAGGTGCCACTCCCACTGTCCTTTCCTAATAAAATGAGGAAATT
GCATCGCATTGTCTGAGTAGGTGTCATTCTATTCTGGGGGGTGGGGTGGGGCAGGACAGCAAGGGGGAGG
ATTGGGAAGACAATAGCAGGCATGCTGGGGATGCGGTGGGCTCTATGGCTTCTGAGGCGGAAAGAACCAG
CTGGGGCTCTAGGGGGTATCCCC
[124 nt withheld, positions 514-637]
C
[91 nt withheld, positions 639-729]
A
[49 nt withheld, positions 731-779]
CCTTTGACGTTGGAGTCCACGTTCTTT
[37 nt withheld, positions 807-843]
ACCCTATCTCGGTCTATTCTTTTGATTTATAAGGGATTTTGCCGATTTCGGCCTATTGGTTAAAAAATGA
GCTGATTTAACAAAAATTTAACGCGAATTAATTCTGTGGAATGTGTGTCAGTTAGGGTGTGGAAAGTCCC
CAGGCTCCCCAGCAGGCAGAAGTATGCAAAGCATGCATCTCAATTAGTCAGCAACCAGGTGTGGAAAGTC
CCCAGGCTCCCCAGCAGGCAGAAGTATGCAAAGCATGCATCTCAATTAGTCAGCAACCATAGTCCCGCCC
CTAACTCCGCCCATCCCGCCCCTAACTCCGCCCAGTTCCGCCCATTCTCCGCCCCATGGCTGACTAATTT
TTTTTATTTATGCAGAGGCCGAGGCCGCCTCTGCCTCTGAGCTATTCCAGAAGTAGTGAGGAGGCTTTTT
TGGAGGCCTAGGCTTTTGCAAAAAGCTCCCGGGAGCTTGTATATCCATTTTCGGATCTGATCAAGAGACA
GGATGAGGATCGTTTCGCATGATTGAACAAGATGGATTGCACGCAGGTTCTCCGGCCGCTTGGGTGGAGA
GGCTATTCGGCTATGACTGGGCACAACAGACAATCGGCTGCTCTGATGCCGCCGTGTTCCGGCTGTCAGC
GCAGGGGCGCCCGGTTCTTTTTGTCAAGACCGACCTGTCCGGTGCCCTGAATGAACTGCAGGACGAGGCA
GCGCGGCTATCGTGGCTGGCCACGACGGGCGTTCCTTGCGCAGCTGTGCTCGACGTTGTCACTGAAGCGG
GAAGGGACTGGCTGCTATTGGGCGAAGTGCCGGGGCAGGATCTCCTGTCATCTCACCTTGCTCCTGCCGA
GAAAGTATCCATCATGGCTGATGCAATGCGGCGGCTGCATACGCTTGATCCGGCTACCTGCCCATTCGAC
CACCAAGCGAAACATCGCATCGAGCGAGCACGTACTCGGATGGAAGCCGGTCTTGTCGATCAGGATGATC
TGGACGAAGAGCATCAGGGGCTCGCGCCAGCCGAACTGTTCGCCAGGCTCAAGGCGCGCATGCCCGACGG
CGAGGATCTCGTCGTGACCCATGGCGATGCCTGCTTGCCGAATATCATGGTGGAAAATGGCCGCTTTTCT
GGATTCATCGACTGTGGCCGGCTGGGTGTGGCGGACCGCTATCAGGACATAGCGTTGGCTACCCGTGATA
TTGCTGAAGAGCTTGGCGGCGAATGGGCTGACCGCTTCCTCGTGCTTTACGGTATCGCCGCTCCCGATTC
GCAGCGCATCGCCTTCTATCGCCTTCTTGACGAGTTCTTCTGAGCGGGACTCTGGGGTTCGAAATGACCG
ACCAAGCGACGCCCAACCTGCCATCACGAGATTTCGATTCCACCGCCGCCTTCTATGAAAGGTTGGGCTT
CGGAATCGTTTTCCGGGACGCCGGCTGGATGATCCTCCAGCGCGGGGATCTCATGCTGGAGTTCTTCGCC
CACCCCAACTTGTTTATTGCAGCTTATAATGGTTACAAATAAAGCAATAGCATCACAAATTTCACAAATA
AAGCATTTTTTTCACTGCATTCTAGTTGTGGTTTGTCCAAACTCATCAATGTATCTTATCATGTCTGTAT
ACCGTCGACCTCTAGCTAGAGCTTGGCGTAATCATGGTCATAGCTGTTTCCTGTGTGAAATTGTTATCCG
CTCACAATTCCACACAACATACGAGCCGGAAGCATAAAGTGTAAAGCCTGGGGTGCCTAATGAGTGAGCT
AACTCACATTAATTGCGTTGCGCTCACTGCCCGCTTTCCAGTCGGGAAACCTGTCGTGCCAGCTGCATTA
ATGAATCGGCCAACGCGCGGGGAGAGGCGGTTTGCGTATTGGGCGCTCTTCCGCTTCCTCGCTCACTGAC
TCGCTGCGCTCGGTCGTTCGGCTGCGGCGAGCGGTATCAGCTCACTCAAAGGCGGTAATACGGTTATCCA
CAGAATCAGGGGATAACGCAGGAAAGAACATGTGAGCAAAAGGCCAGCAAAAGGCCAGGAACCGTAAAAA
GGCCGCGTTGCTGGCGTTTTTCCATAGGCTCCGCCCCCCTGACGAGCATCACAAAAATCGACGCTCAAGT
CAGAGGTGGCGAAACCCGACAGGACTATAAAGATACCAGGCGTTTCCCCCTGGAAGCTCCCTCGTGCGCT
CTCCTGTTCCGACCCTGCCGCTTACCGGATACCTGTCCGCCTTTCTCCCTTCGGGAAGCGTGGCGCTTTC
TCATAGCTCACGCTGTAGGTATCTCAGTTCGGTGTAGGTCGTTCGCTCCAAGCTGGGCTGTGTGCACGAA
CCCCCCGTTCAGCCCGACCGCTGCGCCTTATCCGGTAACTATCGTCTTGAGTCCAACCCGGTAAGACACG
ACTTATCGCCACTGGCAGCAGCCACTGGTAACAGGATTAGCAGAGCGAGGTATGTAGGCGGTGCTACAGA
GTTCTTGAAGTGGTGGCCTAACTACGGCTACACTAGAAGAACAGTATTTGGTATCTGCGCTCTGCTGAAG
CCAGTTACCTTCGGAAAAAGAGTTGGTAGCTCTTGATCCGGCAAACAAACCACCGCTGGTAGCGGTTTTT
TTGTTTGCAAGCAGCAGATTACGCGCAGAAAAAAAGGATCTCAAGAAGATCCTTTGATCTTTTCTACGGG
GTCTGACGCTCAGTGGAACGAAAACTCACGTTAAGGGATTTTGGTCATGAGATTATCAAAAAGGATCTTC
ACCTAGATCCTTTTAAATTAAAAATGAAGTTTTAAATCAATCTAAAGTATATATGAGTAAACTTGGTCTG
ACAGTTACCAATGCTTAATCAGTGAGGCACCTATCTCAGCGATCTGTCTATTTCGTTCATCCATAGTTGC
CTGACTCCCCGTCGTGTAGATAACTACGATACGGGAGGGCTTACCATCTGGCCCCAGTGCTGCAATGATA
CCGCGAGACCCACGCTCACCGGCTCCAGATTTATCAGCAATAAACCAGCCAGCCGGAAGGGCCGAGCGCA
GAAGTGGTCCTGCAACTTTATCCGCCTCCATCCAGTCTATTAATTGTTGCCGGGAAGCTAGAGTAAGTAG
TTCGCCAGTTAATAGTTTGCGCAACGTTGTTGCCATTGCTACAGGCATCGTGGTGTCACGCTCGTCGTTT
GGTATGGCTTCATTCAGCTCCGGTTCCCAACGATCAAGGCGAGTTACATGATCCCCCATGTTGTGCAAAA
AAGCGGTTAGCTCCTTCGGTCCTCCGATCGTTGTCAGAAGTAAGTTGGCCGCAGTGTTATCACTCATGGT
TATGGCAGCACTGCATAATTCTCTTACTGTCATGCCATCCGTAAGATGCTTTTCTGTGACTGGTGAGTAC
TCAACCAAGTCATTCTGAGAATAGTGTATGCGGCGACCGAGTTGCTCTTGCCCGGCGTCAATACGGGATA
ATACCGCGCCACATAGCAGAACTTTAAAAGTGCTCATCATTGGAAAACGTTCTTCGGGGCGAAAACTCTC
AAGGATCTTACCGCTGTTGAGATCCAGTTCGATGTAACCCACTCGTGCACCCAACTGATCTTCAGCATCT
TTTACTTTCACCAGCGTTTCTGGGTGAGCAAAAACAGGAAGGCAAAATGCCGCAAAAAAGGGAATAAGGG
CGACACGGAAATGTTGAATACTCATACTCTTCCTTTTTCAATATTATTGAAGCATTTATCAGGGTTATTG
TCTCATGAGCGGATACATATTTGAATGTATTTAGAAAAATAAACAAATAGGGGTTCCGCGCACATTTCCC
CGAAAAGTGCCACCTGACGTCGACGGATCGGGAGATCTCCCGATCCCCTATGGTGCACTCTCAGTACAAT
CTGCTCTGATGCCGCATAGTTAAGCCAGTATCTGCTCCCTGCTTGTGTGTTGGAGGTCGCTGAGTAGTGC
GCGAGCAAAATTTAAGCTACAACAAGGCAAGGCTTGACCGACAATTGCATGAAGAATCTGCTTAGGGTTA
GGCGTTTTGCGCTGCTTCGCGATGTACGGGCCAGATATACGCGTTTAATACGACTCACTATAGGGAGAGA
GAGAGAATTACCCTCACTAAAGGGAGGAGAAGCATGAATTCCCCAGTGGAAAGACGCGCAGGCAAAACGC
ACCACGTGACGGAGCGTGACCGCGCGCCGAGCGCGCGCCAAGGTCGGGCAGGAAGAGGGCCTATTTCCCA
TGATTCCTTCATATTTGCATATACGATACAAGGCTGTTAGAGAGATAATTAGAATTAATTTGACTGTAAA
CACAAAGATATTAGTACAAAATACGTGACGTAGAAAGTAATAATTTCTTGGGTAGTTTGCAGTTTTAAAA
TTATGTTTTAA
Features (pLannotate 1.2.2; 17 found; start..end, strand, type, name):
    244..468     +  polyA_signal   bGH poly(A) signal: bovine growth hormone polyadenylation signal
    472..493     +  promoter       SV40 promoter (fragment): SV40 enhancer and early promoter
    514..942     +  rep_origin     f1 ori (sequence partly withheld): f1 bacteriophage origin of replication; arrow indicates direction of (+) strand synthesis
    956..1285    +  promoter       SV40 promoter: SV40 enhancer and early promoter
   1352..2143    +  CDS            neo: KKA2_KLEPN - Also known as kan, nptII. Experimental evidence at protein level: Swiss-Prot protein existence level 1. Resistance to kanamycin, neomycin, paromomycin, ribostamycin, butirosin and gentamicin B. From Klebsiella pneumoniae.
   2167..2325    +  CDS            ble (fragment): BLE_KLEPN - Experimental evidence at protein level: Swiss-Prot protein existence level 1. Binding protein with a strong affinity to the bleomycin family of antibiotics. Binds to CL990; an antimitotic-antibiotic compound. From Klebsiella pneumoniae.
   2320..2441    +  polyA_signal   SV40 poly(A) signal: SV40 polyadenylation signal
   2514..2530    -  protein_bind   lac operator: The lac repressor binds to the lac operator to inhibit transcription in E. coli. This inhibition can be relieved by adding lactose or isopropyl-β-D-thiogalactopyranoside (IPTG). lac repressor encoded by lacI
   2538..2568    -  promoter       lac promoter: promoter for the E. coli lac operon
   2583..2604    -  protein_bind   CAP binding site: CAP binding activates transcription in the presence of cAMP. E. coli catabolite activator protein
   2617..2709    -  CDS            lacI (fragment): lac repressor; lacI; The lac repressor binds to the lac operator to inhibit transcription in E. coli. This inhibition can be relieved by adding lactose or isopropyl-β-D-thiogalactopyranoside (IPTG).
   2892..3477    -  rep_origin     ori: high-copy-number ColE1/pMB1/pBR322/pUC origin of replication
   3648..4508    -  CDS            AmpR: β-lactamase; bla; confers resistance to ampicillin, carbenicillin, and related antibiotics
   4509..4613    -  promoter       AmpR promoter: bla
   4672..4724    -  misc_feature   bom (fragment): basis of mobility region from pBR322
   4879..4897    +  promoter       T7 promoter: promoter for bacteriophage T7 RNA polymerase
   5028..74      +  promoter       U6 promoter (across the origin): RNA polymerase III promoter for human U6 snRNA
