[The description below was written by a language model from this plasmid's Addgene catalogue record and pLannotate feature annotations shown in this document.]
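Description:
pRNA-U6-TuDmiR122 seedonly is a mammalian small-RNA expression plasmid built on the commercial pRNA-U6.1/Neo-siFluc backbone, carrying a synthetic "tough decoy" (TuD) RNA directed against microRNA miR-122. The 461 bp insert was placed between EcoRI and HindIII sites, both retained, and is driven by the human U6 snRNA promoter, an RNA polymerase III promoter suited to producing short, structured, non-coding transcripts. In the annotated sequence this promoter spans the numbering origin. The TuD insert itself is not annotated in the feature table, but it presumably occupies the unannotated stretch between the U6 promoter and the bGH polyadenylation signal. TuD RNAs are hairpin-like decoys that present microRNA binding sites and sequester the target microRNA. The "seedonly" label suggests that pairing to miR-122 is restricted to the seed region, though the record does not describe the design or state how this variant was used.

The plasmid is propagated in E. coli through a high-copy ColE1/pUC-type origin with ampicillin selection (AmpR under its own bla promoter), and an f1 origin is also present. For mammalian cells, an SV40 enhancer/early promoter drives a neomycin phosphotransferase gene terminated by an SV40 poly(A) signal, which would allow G418 selection of transfected cells. Other annotated elements are backbone remnants: a T7 promoter upstream of U6, lac promoter/operator sequences, and fragments of ble, lacI and bom. The associated publication concerns long-term inhibition of microRNA function in mice using rAAV vectors, but no AAV ITRs are annotated here, so this is a plain plasmid expression construct rather than a packaging-ready viral genome.
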