Addgene plasmid #35667: pRNA-U6-TuDmiR122 seedonly
Depositing lab: Phillip Zamore. Depositing organization: University of Massachusetts, Worcester. Publication: Long-term, efficient inhibition of microRNA function in mice using rAAV vectors. Xie J, Ameres SL, Friedline R, Hung JH, Zhang Y, Xie Q, Zhong L, Su Q, He R, Li M, Li H, Mu X, Zhang H, Broderick JA, Kim JK, Weng Z, Flotte TR, Zamore PD, Gao G. Nat Methods. 2012 Mar 4;9(4):403-9. doi: 10.1038/nmeth.1903. PubMed 22388288.
Backbone
  Vector backbone: pRNA-U6.1/Neo-siFluc
  Backbone manufacturer: Genscript
  Backbone size w/o insert (bp): 5124
Growth in bacteria
  Bacterial resistance: Ampicillin, 100 μg/mL
  Growth temperature: 37°C
  Growth strain: DH5alpha
  Copy number: High Copy
Gene/Insert
  Gene/Insert name: TuD miR-122seedonly
  Species: Synthetic
  Insert size (bp): 461
  Promoter: U6
  Cloning method: Restriction Enzyme; 5′ cloning site EcoR I (not destroyed); 3′ cloning site Hind III (not destroyed)
  Sequencing primers: 5′ gagggcctatttcccatgat
Terms and licenses: Academic/Nonprofit Terms; Industry Terms: Not Available to Industry
How to cite: pRNA-U6-TuDmiR122 seedonly was a gift from Phillip Zamore (Addgene plasmid # 35667 ; http://n2t.net/addgene:35667 ; RRID:Addgene_35667)
