>Addgene plasmid #35667 | pRNA-U6-TuDmiR122 seedonly | addgene partial sequence | sequence record 46406 | BGH-rev 5'-TAGAAGGCACAGTCGAGG-3'
GACGGCGCTAGGATCATCAGTAGTGGAGTGTCTATTATTATTATAAGATGAGTATTCTGTGACCAGAATA
CAGTAGTGGAGTGTCTATTATTATTATAAGATGAGATGATCCTAGCGCCGTCGGATCCCGCGTCCTTTCC
ACAAGATATATAAACCCAAGAAATCGAAATACTTTCAAGTTACGGTAAGCATATGATAGTCCATTTTAAA
ACATAATTTTAAAACTGCAAACTACCCAAGAAATTATTACTTTCTACGTCACGTATTTTGTACTAATATC
TTTGTGTTTACAGTCAAATTAATTCTAATTATCTCTCTAACAGCCTTGTATCGTATATGCAAATATGAAG
GAATCATGGGAAATAGGCCCTCTTCCTGCCCGACCTTGGCGCGCGCTCGGCGCGCGGTCACGCTCCGTCA
CGTGGTGCGTTTTGCCTGCGCGTCTTTCCACTGGGGAATTCATGCTTCTCCTCCCTTTAGTGAGGGTAAT
TCTCTCTCTCTCCCTATAGTGAGTCGTATTAAACGCGTATATCTGGCCCGTACATCGCGAAGCAGCGCAA
AACGCCTAACCCTAAGCAGATTCTTCATGCAATTGTCGGTCAAGCCTTGCCTTGTTGTAGCTTAAATTTT
GCTCGCGCACTACTCAGCGACCTCCAACACACAAGCAGGGAGCAGATACTGGCTTAACTATGCGGCATCA
GAGCAGATTGTACTGAGAGTGCACCATAGGGGATCGGGAGATCTCCCGATCCGTCGACGTCAGGTGGCAC
TTTTCGGGGAAATGTGCGCGGAACCCCTATTTGTTTATTTTTCTAAATACATTCAAATATGTATCCGCTC
ATGAGACAATAACCCTGATAAATGCTTCAATAATA
